Addgene plasmid #176899: mILK-R255A/R349A-EFGP
Purpose: mouse ILK with R255A and R349A point mutations cloned into pEGFP-N1
Depositing lab: Sara Wickström. Publication: ATP allosterically stabilizes integrin-linked kinase for efficient force generation. Martin IM, Nava MM, Wickstrom SA, Grater F. Proc Natl Acad Sci U S A. 2022 Mar 15;119(11):e2106098119. doi: 10.1073/pnas.2106098119. Epub 2022 Mar 8. PubMed 35259013.
Backbone
  Vector backbone: pEGFP-N1
  Backbone manufacturer: Clontech
  Vector type: Mammalian Expression
  Selectable markers: Neomycin (select with G418)
Growth in bacteria
  Bacterial resistance: Kanamycin, 50 μg/mL
  Growth temperature: 37°C
  Growth strain: DH5alpha
  Copy number: Unknown
Gene/Insert
  Gene/Insert name: Integrin-linked kinase (alt name: Ilk)
  Species: M. musculus (mouse)
  Insert size (bp): 1370
  Mutation: Arginine 255 to Alanine and Arginine 349 to Alanine
  GenBank ID: NM_001161724
  Entrez Gene: Ilk (a.k.a. ESTM24, ILK-1, ILK-2, p59ILK)
  Promoter: CNV
  Tag / fusion protein: EGFP (C terminal on insert)
  Cloning method: Restriction Enzyme; 5′ cloning site EcoR1 (not destroyed); 3′ cloning site Age1 (not destroyed)
  Sequencing primers: 5′ CGC AAA TGG GCG GTA GGC GTG; 3′ CGT CGC CGT CCA GCT CGA CCA G
Terms and licenses: Academic/Nonprofit Terms; Industry Terms: Not Available to Industry
Depositor comments: Please visit https://www.biorxiv.org/content/10.1101/2021.03.30.437490v1 for bioRxiv preprint.
How to cite: mILK-R255A/R349A-EFGP was a gift from Sara Wickström (Addgene plasmid # 176899 ; http://n2t.net/addgene:176899 ; RRID:Addgene_176899)
