[The description below was written by a language model from this plasmid's Addgene catalogue record and pLannotate feature annotations shown in this document.]
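Description:
mILK-R255A/R349A-EFGP is a mammalian expression plasmid built on the pEGFP-N1 backbone, carrying mouse integrin-linked kinase (Ilk) with two point mutations, arginine 255 to alanine and arginine 349 to alanine. The roughly 1.4 kb Ilk coding sequence was inserted between the EcoRI and AgeI sites of the multiple cloning site, placing it upstream of EGFP so that the mutant protein is produced with a C-terminal EGFP tag. The catalogue lists the promoter as "CNV", which appears to be a typo: the feature table of the 6,066 nt sequenced plasmid shows the human cytomegalovirus immediate early enhancer and promoter directly upstream of the insert. An SV40 polyadenylation signal follows EGFP.

The rest of the plasmid is standard for this backbone. A high-copy ColE1/pUC-type origin supports replication in E. coli, and an f1 origin is also present. A single Tn5 aminoglycoside phosphotransferase gene (NeoR/KanR) serves both hosts. The bacterial bla (AmpR) promoter drives it for kanamycin selection in bacteria, while the SV40 enhancer/early promoter drives it for G418 selection in mammalian cells, with an HSV TK polyadenylation signal downstream. The short ble, bGH poly(A) and large T antigen fragments in the annotation are partial matches rather than functional elements.

The construct allows transient or stable expression of fluorescently tagged mutant ILK, so its localisation and behaviour in cells can be examined. The associated publication concerns allosteric stabilisation of ILK by ATP and its role in force generation. The record does not state what specific functional effect the two arginine substitutions are meant to have.
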