Features (pLannotate 1.2.2; 15 found; start..end, strand, type, name):
     74..868     +  CDS            NeoR/KanR: aminoglycoside phosphotransferase from Tn5; aph(3')-II (or nptII); confers resistance to neomycin, kanamycin, and G418 (Geneticin®)
    889..1041    +  CDS            ble (fragment): BLE_KLEPN - Experimental evidence at protein level: Swiss-Prot protein existence level 1. Binding protein with a strong affinity to the bleomycin family of antibiotics. Binds to CL990; an antimitotic-antibiotic compound. From Klebsiella pneumoniae.
   1100..1147    +  polyA_signal   HSV TK poly(A) signal: herpes simplex virus thymidine kinase polyadenylation signal (Cole and Stacy, 1985)
   1238..1254    -  polyA_signal   bGH poly(A) signal (fragment): bovine growth hormone polyadenylation signal
   1476..2064    +  rep_origin     ori: high-copy-number ColE1/pMB1/pBR322/pUC origin of replication
   2239..2542    +  enhancer       CMV enhancer: human cytomegalovirus immediate early enhancer
   2543..2746    +  promoter       CMV promoter: human cytomegalovirus (CMV) immediate early promoter
   2769..2812    +  misc_feature   MCS (fragment): multiple cloning site
   2816..4171    +  CDS            Ilk: ILK_MOUSE - Also known as ILK1 From Mus musculus (Mouse).
   4190..4909    +  CDS            EGFP: the original enhanced GFP (Yang et al., 1996) mammalian codon-optimized
   4926..5009    +  CDS            large T antigen (fragment): large T antigen from SV40 (simian virus 40)
   5032..5153    +  polyA_signal   SV40 poly(A) signal: SV40 polyadenylation signal
   5187..5615    -  rep_origin     f1 ori (sequence partly withheld): f1 bacteriophage origin of replication; arrow indicates direction of (+) strand synthesis
   5642..5746    +  promoter       AmpR promoter: bla
   5748..39      +  promoter       SV40 promoter (across the origin): SV40 enhancer and early promoter
>Addgene plasmid #176899 | mILK-R255A/R349A-EFGP | addgene full sequence | sequence record 348233 | Addgene NGS Result
TAGTGAGGAGGCTTTTTTGGAGGCCTAGGCTTTTGCAAAGATCGATCAAGAGACAGGATGAGGATCGTTT
CGCATGATTGAACAAGATGGATTGCACGCAGGTTCTCCGGCCGCTTGGGTGGAGAGGCTATTCGGCTATG
ACTGGGCACAACAGACAATCGGCTGCTCTGATGCCGCCGTGTTCCGGCTGTCAGCGCAGGGGCGCCCGGT
TCTTTTTGTCAAGACCGACCTGTCCGGTGCCCTGAATGAACTGCAAGACGAGGCAGCGCGGCTATCGTGG
CTGGCCACGACGGGCGTTCCTTGCGCAGCTGTGCTCGACGTTGTCACTGAAGCGGGAAGGGACTGGCTGC
TATTGGGCGAAGTGCCGGGGCAGGATCTCCTGTCATCTCACCTTGCTCCTGCCGAGAAAGTATCCATCAT
GGCTGATGCAATGCGGCGGCTGCATACGCTTGATCCGGCTACCTGCCCATTCGACCACCAAGCGAAACAT
CGCATCGAGCGAGCACGTACTCGGATGGAAGCCGGTCTTGTCGATCAGGATGATCTGGACGAAGAGCATC
AGGGGCTCGCGCCAGCCGAACTGTTCGCCAGGCTCAAGGCGAGCATGCCCGACGGCGAGGATCTCGTCGT
GACCCATGGCGATGCCTGCTTGCCGAATATCATGGTGGAAAATGGCCGCTTTTCTGGATTCATCGACTGT
GGCCGGCTGGGTGTGGCGGACCGCTATCAGGACATAGCGTTGGCTACCCGTGATATTGCTGAAGAGCTTG
GCGGCGAATGGGCTGACCGCTTCCTCGTGCTTTACGGTATCGCCGCTCCCGATTCGCAGCGCATCGCCTT
CTATCGCCTTCTTGACGAGTTCTTCTGAGCGGGACTCTGGGGTTCGAAATGACCGACCAAGCGACGCCCA
ACCTGCCATCACGAGATTTCGATTCCACCGCCGCCTTCTATGAAAGGTTGGGCTTCGGAATCGTTTTCCG
GGACGCCGGCTGGATGATCCTCCAGCGCGGGGATCTCATGCTGGAGTTCTTCGCCCACCCTAGGGGGAGG
CTAACTGAAACACGGAAGGAGACAATACCGGAAGGAACCCGCGCTATGACGGCAATAAAAAGACAGAATA
AAACGCACGGTGTTGGGTCGTTTGTTCATAAACGCGGGGTTCGGTCCCAGGGCTGGCACTCTGTCGATAC
CCCACCGAGACCCCATTGGGGCCAATACGCCCGCGTTTCTTCCTTTTCCCCACCCCACCCCCCAAGTTCG
GGTGAAGGCCCAGGGCTCGCAGCCAACGTCGGGGCGGCAGGCCCTGCCATAGCCTCAGGTTACTCATATA
TACTTTAGATTGATTTAAAACTTCATTTTTAATTTAAAAGGATCTAGGTGAAGATCCTTTTTGATAATCT
CATGACCAAAATCCCTTAACGTGAGTTTTCGTTCCACTGAGCGTCAGACCCCGTAGAAAAGATCAAAGGA
TCTTCTTGAGATCCTTTTTTTCTGCGCGTAATCTGCTGCTTGCAAACAAAAAAACCACCGCTACCAGCGG
TGGTTTGTTTGCCGGATCAAGAGCTACCAACTCTTTTTCCGAAGGTAACTGGCTTCAGCAGAGCGCAGAT
ACCAAATACTGTTCTTCTAGTGTAGCCGTAGTTAGGCCACCACTTCAAGAACTCTGTAGCACCGCCTACA
TACCTCGCTCTGCTAATCCTGTTACCAGTGGCTGCTGCCAGTGGCGATAAGTCGTGTCTTACCGGGTTGG
ACTCAAGACGATAGTTACCGGATAAGGCGCAGCGGTCGGGCTGAACGGGGGGTTCGTGCACACAGCCCAG
CTTGGAGCGAACGACCTACACCGAACTGAGATACCTACAGCGTGAGCTATGAGAAAGCGCCACGCTTCCC
GAAGGGAGAAAGGCGGACAGGTATCCGGTAAGCGGCAGGGTCGGAACAGGAGAGCGCACGAGGGAGCTTC
CAGGGGGAAACGCCTGGTATCTTTATAGTCCTGTCGGGTTTCGCCACCTCTGACTTGAGCGTCGATTTTT
GTGATGCTCGTCAGGGGGGCGGAGCCTATGGAAAAACGCCAGCAACGCGGCCTTTTTACGGTTCCTGGCC
TTTTGCTGGCCTTTTGCTCACATGTTCTTTCCTGCGTTATCCCCTGATTCTGTGGATAACCGTATTACCG
CCATGCATTAGTTATTAATAGTAATCAATTACGGGGTCATTAGTTCATAGCCCATATATGGAGTTCCGCG
TTACATAACTTACGGTAAATGGCCCGCCTGGCTGACCGCCCAACGACCCCCGCCCATTGACGTCAATAAT
GACGTATGTTCCCATAGTAACGCCAATAGGGACTTTCCATTGACGTCAATGGGTGGAGTATTTACGGTAA
ACTGCCCACTTGGCAGTACATCAAGTGTATCATATGCCAAGTACGCCCCCTATTGACGTCAATGACGGTA
AATGGCCCGCCTGGCATTATGCCCAGTACATGACCTTATGGGACTTTCCTACTTGGCAGTACATCTACGT
ATTAGTCATCGCTATTACCATGGTGATGCGGTTTTGGCAGTACATCAATGGGCGTGGATAGCGGTTTGAC
TCACGGGGATTTCCAAGTCTCCACCCCATTGACGTCAATGGGAGTTTGTTTTGGCACCAAAATCAACGGG
ACTTTCCAAAATGTCGTAACAACTCCGCCCCATTGACGCAAATGGGCGGTAGGCGTGTACGGTGGGAGGT
CTATATAAGCAGAGCTGGTTTAGTGAACCGTCAGATCCGCTAGCGCTACCGGACTCAGATCTCGAGCTCA
AGCTTCGAATTCACCATGGACGACATTTTCACTCAGTGCCGGGAGGGCAACGCGGTGGCGGTGCGCTTGT
GGCTGGACAACACAGAGAACGACCTCAATCAGGGGGATGATCATGGCTTCTCCCCCTTGCACTGGGCCTG
CCGAGAAGGCCGCTCTGCGGTGGTTGAAATGCTGATCATGCGTGGAGCACGGATTAATGTGATGAATCGT
GGGGATGATACCCCCCTGCACCTGGCAGCTAGTCATGGACACCGTGACATTGTACAGAAGCTGTTGCAAT
ACAAGGCTGACATCAATGCAGTGAATGAGCACGGCAATGTGCCACTTCACTATGCATGTTTCTGGGGCCA
AGACCAGGTGGCAGAGGACCTGGTGGCTAACGGGGCTCTTGTGAGCATCTGTAACAAGTATGGAGAGATG
CCTGTGGACAAAGCCAAGGCACCCCTTAGAGAGCTTCTCCGAGAACGGGCAGAGAAAATGGGCCAGAATC
TCAACCGTATTCCATACAAGGACACATTCTGGAAGGGGACCACTCGCACAAGGCCCCGAAATGGGACCCT
GAACAAACACTCCGGTATTGACTTCAAACAGCTCAACTTTCTGGCAAAGCTCAATGAGAATCATTCTGGA
GAGCTTTGGAAAGGCCGCTGGCAGGGCAATGATATTGTTGTGAAGGTGCTGAAGGTTGCAGACTGGAGTA
CAAGGAAAAGCAGGGACTTCAATGAGGAATGTCCCCGGCTCAGGATTTTCTCACACCCTAACGTGCTCCC
AGTGCTAGGTGCTTGCCAGGCTCCCCCAGCCCCCCACCCAACCCTCATCACACACTGGATGCCATATGGA
TCTCTCTACAATGTTCTACATGAAGGCACCAATTTCGTTGTGGACCAGAGCCAAGCTGTAAAGTTTGCTT
TGGACATGGCAAGAGGCATGGCTTTTCTTCACACACTAGAGCCTCTCATACCCCGGCATGCACTCAATAG
CCGCAGTGTAATGATCGATGAAGATATGACTGCCCGAATCAGCATGGCTGATGTTAAGTTTTCTTTCCAG
TGCCCTGGGGCCATGTATGCGCCTGCCTGGGTGGCCCCTGAAGCCCTGCAGAAGAAGCCTGAAGACACAA
ACAGACGCTCAGCAGACATGTGGAGTTTCGCGGTGCTTCTGTGGGAACTGGTGACACGAGAGGTGCCCTT
TGCTGACCTCTCTAATATGGAGATTGGGATGAAGGTGGCACTGGAAGGCCTTCGGCCTACCATCCCACCA
GGTATTTCCCCCCATGTGTGTAAGCTCATGAAGATTTGCATGAATGAAGACCCTGCAAAGCGACCCAAGT
TTGACATGATTGTGCCTATCTTGGAGAAGATGCAGGACAAGGGACCACCGGTCGCCACCATGGTGAGCAA
GGGCGAGGAGCTGTTCACCGGGGTGGTGCCCATCCTGGTCGAGCTGGACGGCGACGTAAACGGCCACAAG
TTCAGCGTGTCCGGCGAGGGCGAGGGCGATGCCACCTACGGCAAGCTGACCCTGAAGTTCATCTGCACCA
CCGGCAAGCTGCCCGTGCCCTGGCCCACCCTCGTGACCACCCTGACCTACGGCGTGCAGTGCTTCAGCCG
CTACCCCGACCACATGAAGCAGCACGACTTCTTCAAGTCCGCCATGCCCGAAGGCTACGTCCAGGAGCGC
ACCATCTTCTTCAAGGACGACGGCAACTACAAGACCCGCGCCGAGGTGAAGTTCGAGGGCGACACCCTGG
TGAACCGCATCGAGCTGAAGGGCATCGACTTCAAGGAGGACGGCAACATCCTGGGGCACAAGCTGGAGTA
CAACTACAACAGCCACAACGTCTATATCATGGCCGACAAGCAGAAGAACGGCATCAAGGTGAACTTCAAG
ATCCGCCACAACATCGAGGACGGCAGCGTGCAGCTCGCCGACCACTACCAGCAGAACACCCCCATCGGCG
ACGGCCCCGTGCTGCTGCCCGACAACCACTACCTGAGCACCCAGTCCGCCCTGAGCAAAGACCCCAACGA
GAAGCGCGATCACATGGTCCTGCTGGAGTTCGTGACCGCCGCCGGGATCACTCTCGGCATGGACGAGCTG
TACAAGTAAAGCGGCCGCGACTCTAGATCATAATCAGCCATACCACATTTGTAGAGGTTTTACTTGCTTT
AAAAAACCTCCCACACCTCCCCCTGAACCTGAAACATAAAATGAATGCAATTGTTGTTGTTAACTTGTTT
ATTGCAGCTTATAATGGTTACAAATAAAGCAATAGCATCACAAATTTCACAAATAAAGCATTTTTTTCAC
TGCATTCTAGTTGTGGTTTGTCCAAACTCATCAATGTATCTTAAGGCGTAAATTGTAAGCGTTAATATTT
TGTTAAAATTCGCGTTAAATTTTTGTTAAATCAGCTCATTTTTTAACCAATAGGCCGAAATCGGCAAAAT
CCCTTATAAATCAAAAGAATAGACCGAGATAGGGT
[37 nt withheld, positions 5286-5322]
AAAGAACGTGGACTCCAACGTCAAAGG
[49 nt withheld, positions 5350-5398]
T
[91 nt withheld, positions 5400-5490]
G
[124 nt withheld, positions 5492-5615]
CAGGTGGCACTTTTCGGGGAAATGTGCGCGGAACCCCTATTTGTTTATTTTTCTAAATACATTCAAATAT
GTATCCGCTCATGAGACAATAACCCTGATAAATGCTTCAATAATATTGAAAAAGGAAGAGTCCTGAGGCG
GAAAGAACCAGCTGTGGAATGTGTGTCAGTTAGGGTGTGGAAAGTCCCCAGGCTCCCCAGCAGGCAGAAG
TATGCAAAGCATGCATCTCAATTAGTCAGCAACCAGGTGTGGAAAGTCCCCAGGCTCCCCAGCAGGCAGA
AGTATGCAAAGCATGCATCTCAATTAGTCAGCAACCATAGTCCCGCCCCTAACTCCGCCCATCCCGCCCC
TAACTCCGCCCAGTTCCGCCCATTCTCCGCCCCATGGCTGACTAATTTTTTTTATTTATGCAGAGGCCGA
GGCCGCCTCGGCCTCTGAGCTATTCCAGAAG
